>Addgene plasmid #65588 | PAS521 (TJF088) | depositor partial sequence | sequence record 111357 | FadD R449G gene insert
TTGAAGAAGGTTTGGCTTAACCGTTATCCCGCGGACGTTCCGACGGAGATCAACCCTGACCGTTATCAAT
CTCTGGTAGATATGTTTGAGCAGTCGGTCGCGCGCTACGCCGATCAACCTGCGTTTGTGAATATGGGGGA
GGTAATGACCTTCCGCAAGCTGGAAGAACGCAGTCGCGCGTTTGCCGCTTATTTGCAACAAGGGTTGGGG
CTGAAGAAAGGCGATCGCGTTGCGTTGATGATGCCTAATTTATTGCAATATCCGGTGGCGCTGTTTGGCA
TTTTGCGTGCCGGGATGATCGTCGTAAACGTTAACCCGTTGTATACCCCGCGTGAGCTAGAGCATCAGCT
TAACGATAGCGGCGCATCGGCGATTGTTATCGTGTCTAACTTTGCTCACACACTGGAAAAAGTGGTTGAT
AAAACCGCCGTTCAGCACGTAATTCTGACCCGTATGGGCGATCAGCTATCTACGGCAAAAGGCACGGTAG
TCAATTTCGTTGTTAAATACATCAAGCGTTTGGTGCCGAAATACCATCTGCCAGATGCCATTTCATTTCG
TAGCGCACTGCATAACGGCTACCGGATGCAGTACGTCAAACCCGAACTGGTGCCGGAAGATTTAGCTTTT
CTGCAATACACCGGCGGCACCACTGGTGTGGCGAAAGGCGCGATGCTGACTCACCGCAATATGCTGGCGA
ACCTGGAACAGGTTAACGCGACCTATGGTCCGCTGTTGCATCCGGGCAAAGAGCTGGTGGTGACGGCGCT
GCCGCTGTATCACATTTTTGCCCTGACCATTAACTGCCTGCTGTTTATCGAACTGGGTGGGCAGAACCTG
CTTATCACTAACCCGCGCGATATTCCAGGGTTGGTAAAAGAGTTAGCGAAATATCCGTTTACCGCTATCA
CGGGCGTTAACACCTTGTTCAATGCGTTGCTGAACAATAAAGAGTTCCAGCAGCTGGATTTCTCCAGTCT
GCATCTTTCCGCAGGCGGAGGGATGCCAGTGCAGCAAGTGGTGGCAGAGCGTTGGGTGAAACTGACAGGA
CAGTATCTGCTGGAAGGCTATGGCCTTACCGAGTGTGCGCCGCTGGTCAGCGTTAACCCATATGATATTG
ATTATCATAGTGGAAGCATCGGTTTGCCGGTGCCGTCGACGGAAGCCAAACTGGTGGATGATGATGATAA
TGAAGTACCACCGGGTCAACCGGGTGAGCTTTGTGTCAAAGGGCCGCAGGTGATGCTGGGTTACTGGCAG
CGTCCGGATGCTACAGATGAGATCATCAAAAATGGCTGGTTACACACCGGCGACATCGCGGTGATGGATG
AAGAAGGATTCCTGGGCATTGTCGATCGTAAAAAAGACATGATTCTGGTTTCCGGTTTTAACGTCTATCC
CAACGAGATTGAAGATGTCGTCATGCAGCATCCCGGCGTACAGGAAGTCGCGGCTGTTGGCGTACCTTCC
GGCTCCAGTGGTGAAGCGGTGAAAATCTTCGTAGTGAAAAAAGATCCATCGCTTACCGAAGAGTCACTGG
TGACCTTTTGCCGCCGTCAGCTCACGGGCTACAAAGTACCGAAGCTGGTGGAGTTTCGTGATGAGTTACC
GAAATCTAACGTCGGAAAAATTTTGCGACGAGAATTACGTGACGAAGCGCGCGGCAAAGTGGACAATAAA
GCCTGA
