>Addgene plasmid #65588 | PAS521 (TJF088) | addgene partial sequence | sequence record 114872 | pBRrevBam 5'-GGTGATGTCGGCGATATAGG-3'
GGCCACGATGCGTCCGGCGTAGAGGATCGAGATCGATCTCGATCCCGCGAAATTAATACGACTCACTATA
GGGGAATTGTGAGCGGATAACAATTCCCCTCTAGAAATAATTTTGTTTAACTTTAAGAAGGAGATATACC
ATGGCATTGAAGAAGGTTTGGCTTAACCGTTATCCCGCGGACGTTCCGACGGAGATCAACCCTGACCGTT
ATCAATCTCTGGTAGATATGTTTGAGCAGTCGGTCGCGCGCTACGCCGATCAACCTGCGTTTGTGAATAT
GGGGGAGGTAATGACCTTCCGCAAGCTGGAAGAACGCAGTCGCGCGTTTGCCGCTTATTTGCAACAAGGG
TTGGGGCTGAAGAAAGGCGATCGCGTTGCGTTGATGATGCCTAATTTATTGCAATATCCGGTGGCGCTGT
TTGGCATTTTGCGTGCCGGGATGATCGTCGTAAACGTTAACCCGTTGTATACCCCGCGTGAGCTTGAGCA
TCAGCTTAACGATAGCGGCGCATCGGCGATTGTTATCGTGTCTAACTTTGCTCACACACTGGAAAAAGTG
GTTGATAAAACCGCCGTTCAGCACGTAATTCTGACCCGTATGGGCGATCAGCTATCTACGGCAAAAGGCA
CGGTAGTCAATTTCGTTGTTAAATACATCAAGCGTTTGGTGCCGAAATACCATCTGCCAGATGCCATTTC
ATTTCGTAGCGCACTGCATAACGGCTACCGGATGCAGTACGTCAAACCCGAACTGGTGCCGGAAGATTTA
GCTTTTCTGCAATACACCGGCGGCACCACTGGTGTGGCGAAAGGCGCGATGCTGACTCACCGCAATATGC
TGGCGAACCTGGAACAGGTTAACGCGACCTATGGTCCGCTGTTGCATCCGGGCAAAGAGCTGGTGGTGAC
GGCGCTGCCGCTGTATCACATTTTTGCCCTGACCATTAACTGCCTGCTGTTTATCGAACTGGGTGGGCAG
AACCTGCTTATCACTAACCCGCGCGATATTCCAGGGTTGGTAAAAGAGTTAGCGAAATATCCGTTTACCG
CTATCCCGGG
