>Addgene plasmid #65588 | PAS521 (TJF088) | addgene partial sequence | sequence record 114873 | T7term 5'-GCTAGTTATTGCTCAGCGG-3'
TAGACGAGTCCATGTGCTGGCGTTCAAATTTCGCAGCAGCGGTTTCTTTACCAGACTCGAGGGTACCGAC
GTCAGCGATCGCGTGGCCGGCCGATATCCAATTGAGATCTGCCATATGTATATCTCCTTCTTATACTTAA
CTAATATACTAAGATGGGGAATTGTTATCCGCTCACAATTCCCCTATAGTGAGTCGTATTAATTTCGATT
ATGCGGCCGTGTACAATACGATTACTTTCTGTTCGACTTAAGCATTATGCGGCCGCAAGCTTGGATCCTC
ATTCATTCAGTGATGATGATGGTGATGAGAAGAACCTCAGGCTTTATTGTCCACTTTGCCGCGCGCTTCG
TCACGTAATTCTCGTCGCAAAATTTTTCCGACGTTAGATTTCGGTAACTCATCACGAAACTCCACCAGCT
TCGGTACTTTGTAGCCCGTGAGCTGACGGCGGCAAAAGGTCACCAGTGACTCTTCGGTAAGCGATGGATC
TTTTTTCACTACGAAGATTTTCACCGCTTCACCACTGGAGCCGGAAGGTACGCCAACAGCCGCGACTTCC
TGTACGCCAGGATGCTGCATGACGACATCTTCAATCTCGTTGGGATAGACGTTAAAACCGGAAACCAGAA
TCATGTCTTTTTTACGATCGACAATGCCCAGGAATCCTTCTTCATCCATCACCGCGATGTCGCCGGTGTG
TAACCAGCCATTTTTGATGATCTCATCTGTAGCATCCGGACGCTGCCAGTAACCCAGCATCACCTGCGGT
CCTTTGACACAAAGCTCACCCGGTTGACCCGGTGGTACTTCATTATCATCATCATCCACCAGTTTGGCTT
CCGTCGACGGCACCGGCAAACCGATGCTACCACTATGATAATCAATATCATATGGGTTAACGCTGACCAG
CGGCGCACACTCGGTAAGGCCATAGCCTTCCAGCAGATACTGTCCTGTCAGTTTCACCCAACGCTCTGCC
ACCACTTGCTGCACTGGCATCCCTCCGCCTGCGGAAAGATGCAGACTGGAGAAATCCAGCTGCTGGAACT
CCTTATTGTTCAGCA
