[The description below was written by a language model from this plasmid's Addgene catalogue record.]
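Description:
PAS521 (TJF088) is a bacterial expression plasmid built on the pETDuet-1 backbone from Novagen, carrying a mutant version of the E. coli fadD gene. The complete plasmid is recorded as about 7.1 kb, made up of a 5.4 kb backbone and an insert of roughly 1.7 kb. It is selected with ampicillin and listed as high copy, with Mach1 recorded as the cloning strain used for propagation. pETDuet-1 is a dual-cassette vector designed for co-expression of two open reading frames from separate T7 promoter/lac operator units. Here only one insert is recorded, cloned between NcoI and HindIII, sites that lie in the first multiple cloning site of the standard vector. The record does not say whether those sites survived cloning, nor does it mention any tag on the protein.

The insert encodes FadD, the E. coli acyl-CoA synthetase that activates free fatty acids to their CoA thioesters, with the single substitution R449G. Transcription is driven by the T7 lacO promoter, so expression depends on a host that supplies T7 RNA polymerase and is held in check by Lac repressor binding at the operator until an inducer is added. That arrangement allows controlled, high-level production of the variant enzyme. The associated publication concerns enhancing FadD activity on medium-chain fatty acids, which suggests this plasmid serves to express the R449G variant for comparison with the wild-type enzyme. The record itself does not describe the specific effect of the mutation.
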