Addgene plasmid #65588: PAS521 (TJF088)
Purpose: pETDuet-1 Containing FadD R449G
Depositing lab: Pamela Silver. Depositing organization: Harvard Medical School. Publication: Enhancement of E. coli acyl-CoA synthetase FadD activity on medium chain fatty acids. Ford TJ, Way JC. PeerJ. 2015 Jun 30;3:e1040. doi: 10.7717/peerj.1040. eCollection 2015. PubMed 26157619.
Backbone
  Vector backbone: pETDuet-1
  Backbone manufacturer: Novagen
  Backbone size w/o insert (bp): 5420
  Total vector size (bp): 7084
  Vector type: Bacterial Expression
Growth in bacteria
  Bacterial resistance: Ampicillin, 100 μg/mL
  Growth temperature: 37°C
  Growth strain: Mach1
  Copy number: High Copy
Gene/Insert
  Gene/Insert name: FadD
  Species: E. coli
  Insert size (bp): 1686
  Mutation: R449G
  Promoter: T7 lacO
  Cloning method: Restriction Enzyme; 5′ cloning site NcoI (unknown if destroyed); 3′ cloning site HindIII (unknown if destroyed)
  Sequencing primers: 5′ ctcgatcccgcgaaattaatacg; 3′ CTTAAGCATTATGCGGCCGCAAG
Terms and licenses: Academic/Nonprofit Terms; Industry Terms: Not Available to Industry
How to cite: PAS521 (TJF088) was a gift from Pamela Silver (Addgene plasmid # 65588 ; http://n2t.net/addgene:65588 ; RRID:Addgene_65588)
